>Addgene plasmid #74150 | AAV Synapsin Intron H2B Gcamp 6s wpre Pzac2.1 | addgene full sequence | sequence record 355293 | Addgene NGS Result
CTGCGCGCTCGCTCGCTCACTGAGGCCGCCCGGGCAAAGCCCGGGCGTCGGGCGACCTTTGGTCGCCCGG
CCTCAGTGAGCGAGCGAGCGCGCAGAGAGGGAGTGGCCAACTCCATCACTAGGGGTTCCTTGTAGTTAAT
GATTAACCCGCCATGCTACTTATCTACGTAGCCATGCTCTAGGAAGATCCTTATCGATTTTACCACATTT
GTAGAGGTTTTACTTGCTTTAAAAAACCTCCCACATCTCCCCCTGAACCTGAAACATAAAATGAATGCAA
TTGTTGTTGTTAACTTGTTTATTGCAGCTTATAATGGTTACAAATAAAGCAATAGCATCACAAATTTCAC
AAATAAAGCATTTTTTTCACTGCATTCTAGTTGTGGTTTGTCCAAACTCATCAATGTATCTTATCATGTC
TGCTCGAAGCGGCCGCCCGGGTCGACTCTAGATGCATGCTCGAGCGGCCGCCCGGGTCGACGGTATCGAT
GCGGGGAGGCGGCCCAAAGGGAGATCCGACTCGTCTGAGGGCGAAGGCGAAGACGCGGAAGAGGCCGCAG
AGCCGGCAGCAGGCCGCGGGAAGGAAGGTCCGCTGGATTGAGGGCCGAAGGGACGTAGCAGAAGGACGTC
CCGCGCAGAATCCAGGTGGCAACACAGGCGAGCAGCCAAGGAAAGGACGATGATTTCCCCGACAACACCA
CGGAATTGTCAGTGCCCAACAGCCGAGCCCCTGTCCAGCAGCGGGCAAGGCAGGCGGCGATGAGTTCCGC
CGTGGCAATAGGGAGGGGGAAAGCGAAAGTCCCGGAAAGGAGCTGACAGGTGGTGGCAATGCCCCAACCA
GTGGGGGTTGCGTCAGCAAACACAGTGCACACCACGCCACGTTGCCTGACAACGGGCCACAACTCCTCAT
AAAGAGACAGCAACCAGGATTTATACAAGGAGGAGAAAATGAAAGCCATACGGGAAGCAATAGCATGATA
CAAAGGCATTAAAGCAGCGTATCCACATAGCGTAAAAGGAGCAACATAGTTAAGAATACCAGTCAATCTT
TCACAAATTTTGTAATCCAGAGGTTGATTATCGATAAGCTTCTCGAGTGGATCATCTGCAGAATTCTCTA
GATCGCGAACTAGTGATCCGGTCACTTCGCTGTCATCATTTGTACAAACTCTTCGTAGTTTACCTGACCA
TCCCCATCGATGTCTGCTTCCCTGATCATTTCATCAACCTCTTCATCTGTTAACTTCTCTCCAAGGTTTG
TCATCACGTGGCGAAGCTCTGCTGCACTGATGTAGCCATTGCCATCCTTATCAAACACACCGAACGCTTC
TCTAATTTCTTCTTCCGTGTCCCTGTATTTCATTTTTCTTGCCATCATTGTCAGGAACTCAGGGAAGTCG
ATTGTGCCGTCACCGTCGGCATCTACTTCATTGATCATGTCCTGCAGCTCTGCTTCTGTGGGGTTCTGCC
CCAGAGACCGCATCACCGTCCCCAGCTCCTTGGTTGTTATTGTCCCATCCCCGTCCTTGTCAAATAGGGA
GAAAGCCTCTTTAAATTCTGCGATCTGCTCTTCAGTCAGTTGGTCCGGCAGGTTGTACTCCAGCTTGTGC
CCCAGGATGTTGCCGTCCTCCTTGAAGTCGATGCCCTTCAGCTCGATGCGGTTCACCAGGGTGTCGCCCT
CGAACTTCACCTCGGCGCGGGTCTTGTAGTTGCCGTCGTCCTTGAAGAAGATGGTGCGCTCCTGGATGTA
GCCTTCGGGCATGGCGGACTTGAAGAAGTCGTGCTGCTTCATGTGGTCGGGGTAGCGGCTGAAGCACTGC
ACGCCGTAGGTCAGGGTGGTCACGAGGGTGGGCCAGGGCACGGGCAGCTTGCCGGTGGTGCAGATGAACT
TCAGGGTCAGCTTGCCGTAGGTGGCATCGCCCTCACCCTCGCCGGACACGCTGAACTTGTGGCCGTTTAC
GTCGCCGTCCAGCTCGACCAGGATGGGCACCACCCCGGTGAACAGCTCCTCGCCCTTGCTCACCATGCTC
CCTCCGGTACCGCCCTTGTACAGCTCGTCCATGCCGAGAGTGATCCCGGCGGCGGTCACGAACTCCAGCA
GGACCATGTGATCGCGCTTCTCGTTGGGGTCTTTCGAAAGTTTGGACTGCACGCTCAGGTAGTGGTTGTC
GGGCAGCAGCACGGGGCCGTCGCCGATGGGGGTGTTCTGCTGGTAGTGGTAGGCGAGCTGCACGCCGCCG
TCCTCGATGTTGTGGCGGATGTGGAAGTTCGCCTTGATGCCGTTCTTCTGCTTGTCGGCCTTGATATAGA
CGTTCTCGAGTGAGCTCAGCCGACCTATAGCTCTGACTGCGTGACCTGTCTTATTCCACTTACGACGTGA
TGAGTCGACCATGGTGGCGAGATCCTTATCGTCATCGTCGTACAGATCCCGACCCATTTGCTGTCCACCA
GTCATGCTAGCCATACCATGATGATGATGATGATGAGAACCCATGGTGGCGACTGGTGGATCCTTAGCGC
TGGTGTACTTGGTGATGGCCTTAGTACCCTCGGACACGGCGTGCTTGGCCAACTCCCCAGGCAGCAGCAG
GCGCACGGCCGTCTGGATCTCCCTGGAGGTGATGGTCGAGCGCTTGTTGTAATGCGCCAGGCGGGAAGCC
TCACCTGCGATGCGCTCGAAAATGTCGTTCACAAACGAATTCATGATGCCCATGGCCTTGGACGAAATGC
CGGTGTCAGGGTGGACCTGCTTCAGAACCTTGTACACATAGATGGAATAGCTCTCCTTGCGGCTGCGCTT
GCGCTTCTTGCCGCCTTTCTTCTGCGCCTTAGTCACCGCCTTCTTGGAGCCCTTTTTCGGGGCGGGAGCA
GACTTCGCTGGCTCTGGCATACCGGATCATCACCTGTGGAGAGAAAGGCAAAGTGGATGTCAGTAAGACC
AATAGGTGCCTATCAGAAACGCAAGAGTCTTCTCTGTCTCGACAAGCCCAGTTTCTATTGGTCTCCTTAA
ACCTGTCTTGTAACCTTGATACTTACCTGATCCAACGGCTGCGACTTGGGGCAGGGGGTCCTAGGGGTGG
TCTGGCCAGGAGCCGCGGGGGCGGACTGCGCGGTGCCCAGGAGCACAGCTGCGCTCTCAGGCACGACACG
ACTCCTCCGCTGCCCACCGCAGACTGAGGCAGCGCTGAGTCGCCGGCGCCGCAGCGCAGATGGTCGCGCC
CGTGCCCCCCTATCTCGCGCCTCGCGTGGTGCGGTCCGGCTGGGCCGGCGGCGGCGCGGACGCGACCAAG
GTGGCCGGGAAGGGGAGTTTGCGGGGGACCGGCGAGTGACGTCAGCGCGCCTTCAGTGCTGAGGCGGCGG
TGGCGCGCGCCGCCAGGCGGGGGCGAAGGCACTGTCCGCGGTGCTGAAGCTGGCAGTGCGCACGCGCCTC
GCCGCATCCTGTTTCCCCTCCCCCTCTCTGATAGGGGATGCGCAATTTGGGGAATGGGGGTTGGGTGCTT
GTCCAGTGGGTCGGGGTCGGTCGTCAATTTAAATACTGAAAAGGGCGAATTCCAGCACACTGGAGCTCGG
ATCTTCCTAGAGCATGGCTACGTAGATAAGTAGCATGGCGGGTTAATCATTAACTACAAGGAACCCCTAG
TGATGGAGTTGGCCACTCCCTCTCTGCGCGCTCGCTCGCTCACTGAGGCCGGGCGACCAAAGGTCGCCCG
ACGCCCGGGCTTTGCCCGGGCGGCCTCAGTGAGCGAGCGAGCGCGCAGCTGGCGTAATAGCGAAGAGGCC
CGCACCGATCGCCCTTCCCAACAGTTGCGCAGCCTGAATGGCGAATGGG
[124 nt withheld, positions 3830-3953]
C
[91 nt withheld, positions 3955-4045]
A
[49 nt withheld, positions 4047-4095]
CCTTTGACGTTGGAGTCCACGTTCTTT
[37 nt withheld, positions 4123-4159]
ACCCTATCTCGGTCTATTCTTTTGATTTATAAGGGATTTTGCCGATTTCGGCCTATTGGTTAAAAAATGA
GCTGATTTAACAAAAATTTAACGCGAATTTTAACAAAATATTAACGCTTACAATTTAGGTGGCACTTTTC
GGGGAAATGTGCGCGGAACCCCTATTTGTTTATTTTTCTAAATACATTCAAATATGTATCCGCTCATGAG
ACAATAACCCTGATAAATGCTTCAATAATATTGAAAAAGGAAGAGTATGAGTATTCAACATTTCCGTGTC
GCCCTTATTCCCTTTTTTGCGGCATTTTGCCTTCCTGTTTTTGCTCACCCAGAAACGCTGGTGAAAGTAA
AAGATGCTGAAGATCAGTTGGGTGCACGAGTGGGTTACATCGAACTGGATCTCAACAGCGGTAAGATCCT
TGAGAGTTTTCGCCCCGAAGAACGTTTTCCAATGATGAGCACTTTTAAAGTTCTGCTATGTGGCGCGGTA
TTATCCCGTATTGACGCCGGGCAAGAGCAACTCGGTCGCCGCATACACTATTCTCAGAATGACTTGGTTG
AGTACTCACCAGTCACAGAAAAGCATCTTACGGATGGCATGACAGTAAGAGAATTATGCAGTGCTGCCAT
AACCATGAGTGATAACACTGCGGCCAACTTACTTCTGACAACGATCGGAGGACCGAAGGAGCTAACCGCT
TTTTTGCACAACATGGGGGATCATGTAACTCGCCTTGATCGTTGGGAACCGGAGCTGAATGAAGCCATAC
CAAACGACGAGCGTGACACCACGATGCCTGTAGCAATGGCAACAACGTTGCGCAAACTATTAACTGGCGA
ACTACTTACTCTAGCTTCCCGGCAACAATTAATAGACTGGATGGAGGCGGATAAAGTTGCAGGACCACTT
CTGCGCTCGGCCCTTCCGGCTGGCTGGTTTATTGCTGATAAATCTGGAGCCGGTGAGCGTGGGTCTCGCG
GTATCATTGCAGCACTGGGGCCAGATGGTAAGCCCTCCCGTATCGTAGTTATCTACACGACGGGGAGTCA
GGCAACTATGGATGAACGAAATAGACAGATCGCTGAGATAGGTGCCTCACTGATTAAGCATTGGTAACTG
TCAGACCAAGTTTACTCATATATACTTTAGATTGATTTAAAACTTCATTTTTAATTTAAAAGGATCTAGG
TGAAGATCCTTTTTGATAATCTCATGACCAAAATCCCTTAACGTGAGTTTTCGTTCCACTGAGCGTCAGA
CCCCGTAGAAAAGATCAAAGGATCTTCTTGAGATCCTTTTTTTCTGCGCGTAATCTGCTGCTTGCAAACA
AAAAAACCACCGCTACCAGCGGTGGTTTGTTTGCCGGATCAAGAGCTACCAACTCTTTTTCCGAAGGTAA
CTGGCTTCAGCAGAGCGCAGATACCAAATACTGTTCTTCTAGTGTAGCCGTAGTTAGGCCACCACTTCAA
GAACTCTGTAGCACCGCCTACATACCTCGCTCTGCTAATCCTGTTACCAGTGGCTGCTGCCAGTGGCGAT
AAGTCGTGTCTTACCGGGTTGGACTCAAGACGATAGTTACCGGATAAGGCGCAGCGGTCGGGCTGAACGG
GGGGTTCGTGCACACAGCCCAGCTTGGAGCGAACGACCTACACCGAACTGAGATACCTACAGCGTGAGCT
ATGAGAAAGCGCCACGCTTCCCGAAGGGAGAAAGGCGGACAGGTATCCGGTAAGCGGCAGGGTCGGAACA
GGAGAGCGCACGAGGGAGCTTCCAGGGGGAAACGCCTGGTATCTTTATAGTCCTGTCGGGTTTCGCCACC
TCTGACTTGAGCGTCGATTTTTGTGATGCTCGTCAGGGGGGCGGAGCCTATGGAAAAACGCCAGCAACGC
GGCCTTTTTACGGTTCCTGGCCTTTTGCTGGCCTTTTGCTCACATGTTCTTTCCTGCGTTATCCCCTGAT
TCTGTGGATAACCGTATTACCGCCTTTGAGTGAGCTGATACCGCTCGCCGCAGCCGAACGACCGAGCGCA
GCGAGTCAGTGAGCGAGGAAGCGGAAGAGCGCCCAATACGCAAACCGCCTCTCCCCGCGCGTTGGCCGAT
TCATTAATGCAG
Features (pLannotate 1.2.2; 15 found; start..end, strand, type, name):
    201..269     +  CDS            large T antigen (fragment): large T antigen from SV40 (simian virus 40)
    292..413     +  polyA_signal   SV40 poly(A) signal: SV40 polyadenylation signal
    491..1079    -  misc_feature   WPRE: woodchuck hepatitis virus posttranscriptional regulatory element
   1142..2494    -  CDS            GCaMP6s: improved fluorescent protein-based calcium sensor (Chen et al., 2013)
   2513..2890    -  CDS            H2B: human histone H2B; HIST1H2BJ
   2904..3036    -  intron         chimeric intron: chimera between introns from human β-globin and immunoglobulin heavy chain genes
   3129..3526    -  promoter       hSyn promoter (fragment): human synapsin I promoter; confers neuron-specific expression (Kügler et al., 2003)
   3629..3761    +  repeat_region  AAV2 ITR (fragment): inverted terminal repeat of adeno-associated virus serotype 2 inverted
   3756..3825    +  CDS            lacZα (fragment): LacZα fragment of β-galactosidase; lacZ fragment
   3830..4258    +  rep_origin     f1 ori (sequence partly withheld): f1 bacteriophage origin of replication; arrow indicates direction of (+) strand synthesis
   4311..4415    +  promoter       AmpR promoter: bla
   4416..5276    +  CDS            AmpR: β-lactamase; bla; confers resistance to ampicillin, carbenicillin, and related antibiotics
   5447..6035    +  rep_origin     ori: high-copy-number ColE1/pMB1/pBR322/pUC origin of replication
   6218..3       +  CDS            lacI (fragment) (across the origin): lac repressor; lacI; The lac repressor binds to the lac operator to inhibit transcription in E. coli. This inhibition can be relieved by adding lactose or isopropyl-β-D-thiogalactopyranoside (IPTG).
   6268..130     -  repeat_region  AAV2 ITR (across the origin): inverted terminal repeat of adeno-associated virus serotype 2 inverted
