>Addgene plasmid #74150 | AAV Synapsin Intron H2B Gcamp 6s wpre Pzac2.1 | analyzer sequence | sequence record 139150
AGCGCCCAATACGCAAACCGCCTCTCCCCGCGCGTTGGCCGATTCATTAATGCAGCTGGCACGACAGGTT
TCCCGACTGGAAAGCGGGCAGTGAGCGCAACGCAATTAATGTGAGTTAGCTCACTCATTAGGCACCCCAG
GCTTTACACTTTATGCTTCCGGCTCGTATGTTGTGTGGAATTGTGAGCGGATAACAATTTCACACAGGAA
ACAGCTATGACCATGATTACGCCAGATTTAATTAAGGCCTTAATTAGGCTGCGCGCTCGCTCGCTCACTG
AGGCCGCCCGGGCAAAGCCCGGGCGTCGGGCGACCTTTGGTCGCCCGGCCTCAGTGAGCGAGCGAGCGCG
CAGAGAGGGAGTGGCCAACTCCATCACTAGGGGTTCCTTGTAGTTAATGATTAACCCGCCATGCTACTTA
TCTACGTAGCCATGCTCTAGGAAGATCCGAGCTCCAGTGTGCTGGAATTCGCCCTTTTCAGTATTTAAAT
TGACGACCGACCCCGACCCACTGGACAAGCACCCAACCCCCATTCCCCAAATTGCGCATCCCCTATCAGA
GAGGGGGAGGGGAAACAGGATGCGGCGAGGCGCGTGCGCACTGCCAGCTTCAGCACCGCGGACAGTGCCT
TCGCCCCCGCCTGGCGGCGCGCGCCACCGCCGCCTCAGCACTGAAGGCGCGCTGACGTCACTCGCCGGTC
CCCCGCAAACTCCCCTTCCCGGCCACCTTGGTCGCGTCCGCGCCGCCGCCGGCCCAGCCGGACCGCACCA
CGCGAGGCGCGAGATAGGGGGGCACGGGCGCGACCATCTGCGCTGCGGCGCCGGCGACTCAGCGCTGCCT
CAGTCTGCGGTGGGCAGCGGAGGAGTCGTGTCGTGCCTGAGAGCGCAGCTGTGCTCCTGGGCACCGCGCA
GTCCGCCCCCGCGGCTCCTGGCCAGACCACCCCTAGGACCCCCTGCCCCAAGTCGCAGCCGTTGGATCAG
GTAAGTATCAAGGTTACAAGACAGGTTTAAGGAGACCAATAGAAACTGGGCTTGTCGAGACAGAGAAGAC
TCTTGCGTTTCTGATAGGCACCTATTGGTCTTACTGACATCCACTTTGCCTTTCTCTCCACAGGTGATGA
TATCACTAGTTCGCCGGTATGCCAGAGCCAGCGAAGTCTGCTCCCGCCCCGAAAAAGGGCTCCAAGAAGG
CGGTGACTAAGGCGCAGAAGAAAGGCGGCAAGAAGCGCAAGCGCAGCCGCAAGGAGAGCTATTCCATCTA
TGTGTACAAGGTTCTGAAGCAGGTCCACCCTGACACCGGCATTTCGTCCAAGGCCATGGGCATCATGAAT
TCGTTTGTGAACGACATTTTCGAGCGCATCGCAGGTGAGGCTTCCCGCCTGGCGCATTACAACAAGCGCT
CGACCATCACCTCCAGGGAGATCCAGACGGCCGTGCGCCTGCTGCTGCCTGGGGAGTTGGCCAAGCACGC
CGTGTCCGAGGGTACTAAGGCCATCACCAAGTACACCAGCGCTAAGGATCCACCAGTCGCCACCATGGGT
TCTCATCATCATCATCATCATGGTATGGCTAGCATGACTGGTGGACAGCAAATGGGTCGGGATCTGTACG
ACGATGACGATAAGGATCTCGCCACCATGGTCGACTCATCACGTCGTAAGTGGAATAAGACAGGTCACGC
AGTCAGAGCTATAGGTCGGCTGAGCTCACTCGAGAACGTCTATATCAAGGCCGACAAGCAGAAGAACGGC
ATCAAGGCGAACTTCCACATCCGCCACAACATCGAGGACGGCGGCGTGCAGCTCGCCTACCACTACCAGC
AGAACACCCCCATCGGCGACGGCCCCGTGCTGCTGCCCGACAACCACTACCTGAGCGTGCAGTCCAAACT
TTCGAAAGACCCCAACGAGAAGCGCGATCACATGGTCCTGCTGGAGTTCGTGACCGCCGCCGGGATCACT
CTCGGCATGGACGAGCTGTACAAGGGCGGTACCGGAGGGAGCATGGTGAGCAAGGGCGAGGAGCTGTTCA
CCGGGGTGGTGCCCATCCTGGTCGAGCTGGACGGCGACGTAAACGGCCACAAGTTCAGCGTGTCCGGCGA
GGGTGAGGGCGATGCCACCTACGGCAAGCTGACCCTGAAGTTCATCTGCACCACCGGCAAGCTGCCCGTG
CCCTGGCCCACCCTCGTGACCACCCTGACCTACGGCGTGCAGTGCTTCAGCCGCTACCCCGACCACATGA
AGCAGCACGACTTCTTCAAGTCCGCCATGCCCGAAGGCTACATCCAGGAGCGCACCATCTTCTTCAAGGA
CGACGGCAACTACAAGACCCGCGCCGAGGTGAAGTTCGAGGGCGACACCCTGGTGAACCGCATCGAGCTG
AAGGGCATCGACTTCAAGGAGGACGGCAACATCCTGGGGCACAAGCTGGAGTACAACCTGCCGGACCAAC
TGACTGAAGAGCAGATCGCAGAATTTAAAGAGGCTTTCTCCCTATTTGACAAGGACGGGGATGGGACAAT
AACAACCAAGGAGCTGGGGACGGTGATGCGGTCTCTGGGGCAGAACCCCACAGAAGCAGAGCTGCAGGAC
ATGATCAATGAAGTAGATGCCGACGGTGACGGCACAATCGACTTCCCTGAGTTCCTGACAATGATGGCAA
GAAAAATGAAATACAGGGACACGGAAGAAGAAATTAGAGAAGCGTTCGGTGTGTTTGATAAGGATGGCAA
TGGCTACATCAGTGCAGCAGAGCTTCGCCACGTGATGACAAACCTTGGAGAGAAGTTAACAGATGAAGAG
GTTGATGAAATGATCAGGGAAGCAGACATCGATGGGGATGGTCAGGTAAACTACGAAGAGTTTGTACAAA
TGATGACAGCGAAGTGACCGGCGATCTAGAGAATTCTGCAGATGATCCACTCGAGAAGCTTATCGATAAT
CAACCTCTGGATTACAAAATTTGTGAAAGATTGACTGGTATTCTTAACTATGTTGCTCCTTTTACGCTAT
GTGGATACGCTGCTTTAATGCCTTTGTATCATGCTATTGCTTCCCGTATGGCTTTCATTTTCTCCTCCTT
GTATAAATCCTGGTTGCTGTCTCTTTATGAGGAGTTGTGGCCCGTTGTCAGGCAACGTGGCGTGGTGTGC
ACTGTGTTTGCTGACGCAACCCCCACTGGTTGGGGCATTGCCACCACCTGTCAGCTCCTTTCCGGGACTT
TCGCTTTCCCCCTCCCTATTGCCACGGCGGAACTCATCGCCGCCTGCCTTGCCCGCTGCTGGACAGGGGC
TCGGCTGTTGGGCACTGACAATTCCGTGGTGTTGTCGGGGAAATCATCGTCCTTTCCTTGGCTGCTCGCC
TGTGTTGCCACCTGGATTCTGCGCGGGACGTCCTTCTGCTACGTCCCTTCGGCCCTCAATCCAGCGGACC
TTCCTTCCCGCGGCCTGCTGCCGGCTCTGCGGCCTCTTCCGCGTCTTCGCCTTCGCCCTCAGACGAGTCG
GATCTCCCTTTGGGCCGCCTCCCCGCATCGATACCGTCGACCCGGGCGGCCGCTCGAGCATGCATCTAGA
GTCGACCCGGGCGGCCGCTTCGAGCAGACATGATAAGATACATTGATGAGTTTGGACAAACCACAACTAG
AATGCAGTGAAAAAAATGCTTTATTTGTGAAATTTGTGATGCTATTGCTTTATTTGTAACCATTATAAGC
TGCAATAAACAAGTTAACAACAACAATTGCATTCATTTTATGTTTCAGGTTCAGGGGGAGATGTGGGAGG
TTTTTTAAAGCAAGTAAAACCTCTACAAATGTGGTAAAATCGATAAGGATCTTCCTAGAGCATGGCTACG
TAGATAAGTAGCATGGCGGGTTAATCATTAACTACAAGGAACCCCTAGTGATGGAGTTGGCCACTCCCTC
TCTGCGCGCTCGCTCGCTCACTGAGGCCGGGCGACCAAAGGTCGCCCGACGCCCGGGCTTTGCCCGGGCG
GCCTCAGTGAGCGAGCGAGCGCGCAGCCTTAATTAACCTAATTCACTGGCCGTCGTTTTACAACGTCGTG
ACTGGGAAAACCCTGGCGTTACCCAACTTAATCGCCTTGCAGCACATCCCCCTTTCGCCAGCTGGCGTAA
TAGCGAAGAGGCCCGCACCGATCGCCCTTCCCAACAGTTGCGCAGCCTGAATGGCGAATGGG
[124 nt withheld, positions 4193-4316]
C
[91 nt withheld, positions 4318-4408]
A
[49 nt withheld, positions 4410-4458]
CCTTTGACGTTGGAGTCCACGTTCTTT
[37 nt withheld, positions 4486-4522]
ACCCTATCTCGGTCTATTCTTTTGATTTATAAGGGATTTTGCCGATTTCGGCCTATTGGTTAAAAAATGA
GCTGATTTAACAAAAATTTAACGCGAATTTTAACAAAATATTAACGCTTACAATTTAGGTGGCACTTTTC
GGGGAAATGTGCGCGGAACCCCTATTTGTTTATTTTTCTAAATACATTCAAATATGTATCCGCTCATGAG
ACAATAACCCTGATAAATGCTTCAATAATATTGAAAAAGGAAGAGTATGAGTATTCAACATTTCCGTGTC
GCCCTTATTCCCTTTTTTGCGGCATTTTGCCTTCCTGTTTTTGCTCACCCAGAAACGCTGGTGAAAGTAA
AAGATGCTGAAGATCAGTTGGGTGCACGAGTGGGTTACATCGAACTGGATCTCAACAGCGGTAAGATCCT
TGAGAGTTTTCGCCCCGAAGAACGTTTTCCAATGATGAGCACTTTTAAAGTTCTGCTATGTGGCGCGGTA
TTATCCCGTATTGACGCCGGGCAAGAGCAACTCGGTCGCCGCATACACTATTCTCAGAATGACTTGGTTG
AGTACTCACCAGTCACAGAAAAGCATCTTACGGATGGCATGACAGTAAGAGAATTATGCAGTGCTGCCAT
AACCATGAGTGATAACACTGCGGCCAACTTACTTCTGACAACGATCGGAGGACCGAAGGAGCTAACCGCT
TTTTTGCACAACATGGGGGATCATGTAACTCGCCTTGATCGTTGGGAACCGGAGCTGAATGAAGCCATAC
CAAACGACGAGCGTGACACCACGATGCCTGTAGCAATGGCAACAACGTTGCGCAAACTATTAACTGGCGA
ACTACTTACTCTAGCTTCCCGGCAACAATTAATAGACTGGATGGAGGCGGATAAAGTTGCAGGACCACTT
CTGCGCTCGGCCCTTCCGGCTGGCTGGTTTATTGCTGATAAATCTGGAGCCGGTGAGCGTGGGTCTCGCG
GTATCATTGCAGCACTGGGGCCAGATGGTAAGCCCTCCCGTATCGTAGTTATCTACACGACGGGGAGTCA
GGCAACTATGGATGAACGAAATAGACAGATCGCTGAGATAGGTGCCTCACTGATTAAGCATTGGTAACTG
TCAGACCAAGTTTACTCATATATACTTTAGATTGATTTAAAACTTCATTTTTAATTTAAAAGGATCTAGG
TGAAGATCCTTTTTGATAATCTCATGACCAAAATCCCTTAACGTGAGTTTTCGTTCCACTGAGCGTCAGA
CCCCGTAGAAAAGATCAAAGGATCTTCTTGAGATCCTTTTTTTCTGCGCGTAATCTGCTGCTTGCAAACA
AAAAAACCACCGCTACCAGCGGTGGTTTGTTTGCCGGATCAAGAGCTACCAACTCTTTTTCCGAAGGTAA
CTGGCTTCAGCAGAGCGCAGATACCAAATACTGTTCTTCTAGTGTAGCCGTAGTTAGGCCACCACTTCAA
GAACTCTGTAGCACCGCCTACATACCTCGCTCTGCTAATCCTGTTACCAGTGGCTGCTGCCAGTGGCGAT
AAGTCGTGTCTTACCGGGTTGGACTCAAGACGATAGTTACCGGATAAGGCGCAGCGGTCGGGCTGAACGG
GGGGTTCGTGCACACAGCCCAGCTTGGAGCGAACGACCTACACCGAACTGAGATACCTACAGCGTGAGCT
ATGAGAAAGCGCCACGCTTCCCGAAGGGAGAAAGGCGGACAGGTATCCGGTAAGCGGCAGGGTCGGAACA
GGAGAGCGCACGAGGGAGCTTCCAGGGGGAAACGCCTGGTATCTTTATAGTCCTGTCGGGTTTCGCCACC
TCTGACTTGAGCGTCGATTTTTGTGATGCTCGTCAGGGGGGCGGAGCCTATGGAAAAACGCCAGCAACGC
GGCCTTTTTACGGTTCCTGGCCTTTTGCTGGCCTTTTGCTCACATGTTCTTTCCTGCGTTATCCCCTGAT
TCTGTGGATAACCGTATTACCGCCTTTGAGTGAGCTGATACCGCTCGCCGCAGCCGAACGACCGAGCGCA
GCGAGTCAGTGAGCGAGGAAGCGGAAG
Features (pLannotate 1.2.2; 18 found; start..end, strand, type, name):
      2..94      +  CDS            lacI (fragment): lac repressor; lacI; The lac repressor binds to the lac operator to inhibit transcription in E. coli. This inhibition can be relieved by adding lactose or isopropyl-β-D-thiogalactopyranoside (IPTG).
    107..128     +  protein_bind   CAP binding site: CAP binding activates transcription in the presence of cAMP. E. coli catabolite activator protein
    143..173     +  promoter       lac promoter: promoter for the E. coli lac operon
    181..197     +  protein_bind   lac operator: The lac repressor binds to the lac operator to inhibit transcription in E. coli. This inhibition can be relieved by adding lactose or isopropyl-β-D-thiogalactopyranoside (IPTG). lac repressor encoded by lacI
    258..388     -  repeat_region  AAV2 ITR (fragment): inverted terminal repeat of adeno-associated virus serotype 2 inverted
    491..888     +  promoter       hSyn promoter (fragment): human synapsin I promoter; confers neuron-specific expression (Kügler et al., 2003)
    981..1113    +  intron         chimeric intron: chimera between introns from human β-globin and immunoglobulin heavy chain genes
   1139..1516    +  CDS            H2B: human histone H2B; HIST1H2BJ
   1535..2887    +  CDS            GCaMP6s: improved fluorescent protein-based calcium sensor (Chen et al., 2013)
   2938..3526    +  misc_feature   WPRE: woodchuck hepatitis virus posttranscriptional regulatory element
   3604..3725    -  polyA_signal   SV40 poly(A) signal: SV40 polyadenylation signal
   3748..3816    -  CDS            large T antigen (fragment): large T antigen from SV40 (simian virus 40)
   3887..4017    +  repeat_region  AAV2 ITR (fragment): inverted terminal repeat of adeno-associated virus serotype 2 inverted
   4031..4188    +  CDS            lacZα (fragment): LacZα fragment of β-galactosidase; lacZ fragment
   4193..4621    +  rep_origin     f1 ori (sequence partly withheld): f1 bacteriophage origin of replication; arrow indicates direction of (+) strand synthesis
   4674..4778    +  promoter       AmpR promoter: bla
   4779..5639    +  CDS            AmpR: β-lactamase; bla; confers resistance to ampicillin, carbenicillin, and related antibiotics
   5810..6398    +  rep_origin     ori: high-copy-number ColE1/pMB1/pBR322/pUC origin of replication
