[The description below was written by a language model from this plasmid's Addgene catalogue record and pLannotate feature annotations shown in this document.]
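Description:
AAV Synapsin Intron H2B Gcamp 6s wpre Pzac2.1 is an adeno-associated virus transfer plasmid built on a pZac2.1-type "AAV synapsin intron" backbone, intended for packaging a neuron-targeted, nucleus-localised calcium sensor into recombinant AAV. In bacteria it is maintained through a ColE1/pUC-type origin and selected with ampicillin via the bla gene. An f1 origin and remnants of lac sequences (lacI and lacZα fragments, lac promoter/operator) are also present in the backbone. Although the origin is annotated as a high-copy type, the catalogue lists the plasmid as low copy and names a recombination-deficient growth strain, which is consistent with the need to preserve the repeat-rich AAV2 inverted terminal repeats.

Between the two AAV2 ITRs, which supply the signals for replication and encapsidation of the vector genome, lies a single expression cassette. A human synapsin I promoter fragment confers neuron-specific transcription and is followed by a chimeric β-globin/immunoglobulin intron that enhances expression. The coding region is human histone H2B fused to the N terminus of GCaMP6s, a GFP–calmodulin–M13 calcium indicator derived from GCaMP3 by several point mutations. The H2B moiety tethers the sensor to chromatin, confining the fluorescence signal to nuclei. A WPRE and an SV40 polyadenylation signal follow the coding sequence to improve transcript stability and processing.

Two sequence records are annotated: a 6,579 nt version matching the catalogue size and a shorter 6,271 nt sequencing-derived version. Both contain the same cassette elements, but the cassette runs in opposite orientations relative to the backbone. The depositor notes that the verified sequence was corrected for an assembly error affecting transgene orientation.
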