Addgene plasmid #74150: AAV Synapsin Intron H2B Gcamp 6s wpre Pzac2.1
Purpose: calcium sensor
Depositing lab: Loren Looger. Depositing organization: HHMI, Janelia Research Campus.
Backbone
  Vector backbone: AAV synapsin intron
  Backbone size w/o insert (bp): 4821
  Total vector size (bp): 6579
  Vector type: AAV
Growth in bacteria
  Bacterial resistance: Ampicillin, 100 μg/mL
  Growth temperature: 30°C
  Growth strain: NEB Stable
  Copy number: Low Copy
Gene/Insert
  Gene/Insert name: GCaMP6s (alt name: GCaMP3-K78H T302L R303P D380Y T381R S383T R392G)
  Species: R. norvegicus (rat), G. gallus (chicken); ; A. victoria (jellyfish)
  Insert size (bp): 1353
  Promoter: Synapsin
  Tag / fusion protein: H2B (N terminal on insert)
  Cloning method: Restriction Enzyme; 5′ cloning site NruI (destroyed during cloning); 3′ cloning site NruI (destroyed during cloning)
  Sequencing primers: 5′ Intron f; gtatcaaggttacaagacag; 3′ AAV1621 r; gagttgtggcccgttgtcag
Terms and licenses: Academic/Nonprofit Terms; Industry Terms: Not Available to Industry
Depositor comments: Vector: AA0215 AAV Synapsin intron Pzac2.1 from Scott sternson lab hhmi/Jfrc. Please note that the Addgene verified sequence was updated 2/25/22 due to an error in the original assembly. If you downloaded the sequence prior to this date, please note the transgene is in the opposite orientation.
How to cite: AAV Synapsin Intron H2B Gcamp 6s wpre Pzac2.1 was a gift from Loren Looger (Addgene plasmid # 74150 ; http://n2t.net/addgene:74150 ; RRID:Addgene_74150)
