>Addgene plasmid #74150 | AAV Synapsin Intron H2B Gcamp 6s wpre Pzac2.1 | addgene partial sequence | sequence record 141282 | chim-int-F 5'-TCTTACTGACATCCACTTTGCC-3'
AGCCAGCGAAGTCTGCTCCCGCCCCGAAAAAGGGCTCCAAGAAGGCGGTGACTAAGGCGCAGAAGAAAGG
CGGCAAGAAGCGCAAGCGCAGCCGCAAGGAGAGCTATTCCATCTATGTGTACAAGGTTCTGAAGCAGGTC
CACCCTGACACCGGCATTTCGTCCAAGGCCATGGGCATCATGAATTCGTTTGTGAACGACATTTTCGAGC
GCATCGCAGGTGAGGCTTCCCGCCTGGCGCATTACAACAAGCGCTCGACCATCACCTCCAGGGAGATCCA
GACGGCCGTGCGCCTGCTGCTGCCTGGGGAGTTGGCCAAGCACGCCGTGTCCGAGGGTACTAAGGCCATC
ACCAAGTACACCAGCGCTAAGGATCCACCAGTCGCCACCATGGGTTCTCATCATCATCATCATCATGGTA
TGGCTAGCATGACTGGTGGACAGCAAATGGGTCGGGATCTGTACGACGATGACGATAAGGATCTCGCCAC
CATGGTCGACTCATCACGTCGTAAGTGGAATAAGACAGGTCACGCAGTCAGAGCTATAGGTCGGCTGAGC
TCACTCGAGAACGTCTATATCAAGGCCGACAAGCAGAAGAACGGCATCAAGGCGAACTTCCACATCCGCC
ACAACATCGAGGACGGCGGCGTGCAGCTCGCCTACCACTACCAGCAGAACACCCCCATCGGCGACGGCCC
CGTGCTGCTGCCCGACAACCACTACCTGAGCGTGCAGTCCAAACTT
