>Addgene plasmid #74150 | AAV Synapsin Intron H2B Gcamp 6s wpre Pzac2.1 | addgene partial sequence | sequence record 142339 | WPRE-R 5'-CATAGCGTAAAAGGAGCAACA-3'
ATCCAGAGGTTGATTATCGATAAGCTTCTCGAGTGGATCATCTGCAGAATTCTCTAGATCGCGAACTAGT
GATCCGGTCACTTCGCTGTCATCATTTGTACAAACTCTTCGTAGTTTACCTGACCATCCCCATCGATGTC
TGCTTCCCTGATCATTTCATCAACCTCTTCATCTGTTAACTTCTCTCCAAGGTTTGTCATCACGTGGCGA
AGCTCTGCTGCACTGATGTAGCCATTGCCATCCTTATCAAACACACCGAACGCTTCTCTAATTTCTTCTT
CCGTGTCCCTGTATTTCATTTTTCTTGCCATCATTGTCAGGAACTCAGGGAAGTCGATTGTGCCGTCACC
GTCGGCATCTACTTCATTGATCATGTCCTGCAGCTCTGCTTCTGTGGGGTTCTGCCCCAGAGACCGCATC
ACCGTCCCCAGCTCCTTGGTTGTTATTGTCCCATCCCCGTCCTTGTCAAATAGGGAGAAAGCCTCTTTAA
ATTCTGCGATCTGCTCTTCAGTCAGTTGGTCCGGCAGGTTGTACTCCAGCTTGTGCCCCAGGATGTTGCC
GTCCTCCTTGAAGTCGATGCCCTTCAGCTCGATGCGGTTCACCAGGGTGTCGCCCTCGAACTTCACCTCG
GCGCGGGTCTTGTAGTTGCCGTCGTCCTTGAAGAAGATGGTGCGCTCCTGGATGTAGCCTTCGGGCATGG
CGGACTTGAAGAAGTCGTGCTGCTTCATGTGGTCGGGGTAGCGGCTGAAGCACTGCACGCCGTAGGTCAG
GGTGGTCACGAGGGTGG
